>Addgene plasmid #214298 | pMAL-MBP-FRB-RhoA/N12 | addgene full sequence | sequence record 422225 | Addgene NGS Result
GCACGATCATGCGCACCCGTGGCCAGGACCCAACGCTGCCCGAAATTCCGACACCATCGAATGGTGCAAA
ACCTTTCGCGGTATGGCATGATAGCGCCCGGAAGAGAGTCAATTCAGGGTGGTGAATGTGAAACCAGTAA
CGTTATACGATGTCGCAGAGTATGCCGGTGTCTCTTATCAGACCGTTTCCCGCGTGGTGAACCAGGCCAG
CCACGTTTCTGCGAAAACGCGGGAAAAAGTGGAAGCGGCGATGGCGGAGCTGAATTACATTCCCAACCGC
GTGGCACAACAACTGGCGGGCAAACAGTCGTTGCTGATTGGCGTTGCCACCTCCAGTCTGGCCCTGCACG
CGCCGTCGCAAATTGTCGCGGCGATTAAATCTCGCGCCGATCAACTGGGTGCCAGCGTGGTGGTGTCGAT
GGTAGAACGAAGCGGCGTCGAAGCCTGTAAAGCGGCGGTGCACAATCTTCTCGCGCAACGCGTCAGTGGG
CTGATCATTAACTATCCGCTGGATGACCAGGATGCCATTGCTGTGGAAGCTGCCTGCACTAATGTTCCGG
CGTTATTTCTTGATGTCTCTGACCAGACACCCATCAACAGTATTATTTTCTCCCATGAAGACGGTACGCG
ACTGGGCGTGGAGCATCTGGTCGCATTGGGTCACCAGCAAATCGCGCTGTTAGCGGGCCCATTAAGTTCT
GTCTCGGCGCGTCTGCGTCTGGCTGGCTGGCATAAATATCTCACTCGCAATCAAATTCAGCCGATAGCGG
AACGGGAAGGCGACTGGAGTGCCATGTCCGGTTTTCAACAAACCATGCAAATGCTGAATGAGGGCATCGT
TCCCACTGCGATGCTGGTTGCCAACGATCAGATGGCGCTGGGCGCAATGCGCGCCATTACCGAGTCCGGG
CTGCGCGTTGGTGCGGATATTTCGGTAGTGGGATACGACGATACCGAAGACAGCTCATGTTATATCCCGC
CGTTAACCACCATCAAACAGGATTTTCGCCTGCTGGGGCAAACCAGCGTGGACCGCTTGCTGCAACTCTC
TCAGGGCCAGGCGGTGAAGGGCAATCAGCTGTTGCCCGTCTCACTGGTGAAAAGAAAAACCACCCTGGCG
CCCAATACACAAACCGCCTCTCCCCGCGCGTTGGCCGATTCATTAATGCAGCTGGCACGACAGGTTTCCC
GACTGGAAAGCGGGCAGTGAGCGCAACGCAATTAATGTAAGTTAGCTCACTCATTAGGCACAATTCTCAT
GTTTGACAGCTTATCATCGACTGCACGGTGCACCAATGCTTCTGGCGTCAGGCAGCCATCGGAAGCTGTG
GTATGGCTGTGCAGGTCGTAAATCACTGCATAATTCGTGTCGCTCAAGGCGCACTCCCGTTCTGGATAAT
GTTTTTTGCGCCGACATCATAACGGTTCTGGCAAATATTCTGAAATGAGCTGTTGACAATTAATCATCGG
CTCGTATAATGTGTGGAATTGTGAGCGGATAACAATTTCACACAGGAAACAGCCAGTCCGTTTAGGTGTT
TTCACGAGCAATTGACCAACAAGGACCATAGATTATGAAAATCGAAGAAGGTAAACTGGTAATCTGGATT
AACGGCGATAAAGGCTATAACGGTCTCGCTGAAGTCGGTAAGAAATTCGAGAAAGATACCGGAATTAAAG
TCACCGTTGAGCATCCGGATAAACTGGAAGAGAAATTCCCACAGGTTGCGGCAACTGGCGATGGCCCTGA
CATTATCTTCTGGGCACACGACCGCTTTGGTGGCTACGCTCAATCTGGCCTGTTGGCTGAAATCACCCCG
GACAAAGCGTTCCAGGACAAGCTGTATCCGTTTACCTGGGATGCCGTACGTTACAACGGCAAGCTGATTG
CTTACCCGATCGCTGTTGAAGCGTTATCGCTGATTTATAACAAAGATCTGCTGCCGAACCCGCCAAAAAC
CTGGGAAGAGATCCCGGCGCTGGATAAAGAACTGAAAGCGAAAGGTAAGAGCGCGCTGATGTTCAACCTG
CAAGAACCGTACTTCACCTGGCCGCTGATTGCTGCTGACGGGGGTTATGCGTTCAAGTATGAAAACGGCA
AGTACGACATTAAAGACGTGGGCGTGGATAACGCTGGCGCGAAAGCGGGTCTGACCTTCCTGGTTGACCT
GATTAAAAACAAACACATGAATGCAGACACCGATTACTCCATCGCAGAAGCTGCCTTTAATAAAGGCGAA
ACAGCGATGACCATCAACGGCCCGTGGGCATGGTCCAACATCGACACCAGCAAAGTGAATTATGGTGTAA
CGGTACTGCCGACCTTCAAGGGTCAACCATCCAAACCGTTCGTTGGCGTGCTGAGCGCAGGTATTAACGC
CGCCAGTCCGAACAAAGAGCTGGCAAAAGAGTTCCTCGAAAACTATCTGCTGACTGATGAAGGTCTGGAA
GCGGTTAATAAAGACAAACCGCTGGGTGCCGTAGCGCTGAAGTCTTACGAGGAAGAGTTGGTGAAAGATC
CGCGTATTGCCGCCACTATGGAAAACGCCCAGAAAGGTGAAATCATGCCGAACATCCCGCAGATGTCCGC
TTTCTGGTATGCCGTGCGTACTGCGGTGATCAACGCCGCCAGCGGTCGTCAGACTGTCGATGAAGCCCTG
AAAGACGCGCAGACTAATTCGAGCTCGAACAACAACAACAATAACAATAACAACAACCTCGGGATCGAGG
GAAGGATTTCACATATGTCCATGGGCGGCCGC
[270 nt withheld, positions 2763-3032]
CAGATCTCGTACGCGTCCCGGGGCGGTGGCTCATCTGGCGGAGGTGAGCTCGCTGCCATCCGGAAGAAAC
TGGTGATTGTTGGTGATGGAGCCTAAGGATCCGAATTCCCTGCAGGTAATCATCATCATCACCACCACTA
AATAAGCTTCAAATAAAACGAAAGGCTCAGTCGAAAGACTGGGCCTTTCGTTTTATCTGTTGTTTGTCGG
TGAACGCTCTCCTGAGTAGGACAAATCCGCCGGGAGCGGATTTGAACGTTGCGAAGCAACGGCCCGGAGG
GTGGCGGGCAGGACGCCCGCCATAAACTGCCAGGCATCAAATTAAGCAGAAGGCCATCCTGACGGATGGC
CTTTTTGCGTTTCTACAAACTCTTTCGGTCCGTTGTTTATTTTTCTAAATACATTCAAATATGTATCCGC
TCATGAGACAATAACCCTGATAAATGCTTCAATAATATTGAAAAAGGAAGAGTATGAGTATTCAACATTT
CCGTGTCGCCCTTATTCCCTTTTTTGCGGCATTTTGCCTTCCTGTTTTTGCTCACCCAGAAACGCTGGTG
AAAGTAAAAGATGCTGAAGATCAGTTGGGTGCACGAGTGGGTTACATCGAACTGGATCTCAACAGCGGTA
AGATCCTTGAGAGTTTTCGCCCCGAAGAACGTTTCCCAATGATGAGCACTTTTAAAGTTCTGCTATGTGG
CGCGGTATTATCCCGTGTTGACGCCGGGCAAGAGCAACTCGGTCGCCGCATACACTATTCTCAGAATGAC
TTGGTTGAGTACTCACCAGTCACAGAAAAGCATCTTACGGATGGCATGACAGTAAGAGAATTATGCAGTG
CTGCCATAACCATGAGTGATAACACTGCGGCCAACTTACTTCTGACAACGATCGGAGGACCGAAGGAGCT
AACCGCTTTTTTGCACAACATGGGGGATCATGTAACTCGCCTTGATCGTTGGGAACCGGAGCTGAATGAA
GCCATACCAAACGACGAGCGTGACACCACGATGCCTGTAGCAATGGCAACAACGTTGCGCAAACTATTAA
CTGGCGAACTACTTACTCTAGCTTCCCGGCAACAATTAATAGACTGGATGGAGGCGGATAAAGTTGCAGG
ACCACTTCTGCGCTCGGCCCTTCCGGCTGGCTGGTTTATTGCTGATAAATCTGGAGCCGGTGAGCGTGGG
TCTCGCGGTATCATTGCAGCACTGGGGCCAGATGGTAAGCCCTCCCGTATCGTAGTTATCTACACGACGG
GGAGTCAGGCAACTATGGATGAACGAAATAGACAGATCGCTGAGATAGGTGCCTCACTGATTAAGCATTG
GTAACTGTCAGACCAAGTTTACTCATATATACTTTAGATTGATTTCCTTAGGACTGAGCGTCAACCCCGT
AGAAAAGATCAAAGGATCTTCTTGAGATCCTTTTTTTCTGCGCGTAATCTGCTGCTTGCAAACAAAAAAA
CCACCGCTACCAGCGGTGGTTTGTTTGCCGGATCAAGAGCTACCAACTCTTTTTCCGAAGGTAACTGGCT
TCAGCAGAGCGCAGATACCAAATACTGTCCTTCTAGTGTAGCCGTAGTTAGGCCACCACTTCAAGAACTC
TGTAGCACCGCCTACATACCTCGCTCTGCTAATCCTGTTACCAGTGGCTGCTGCCAGTGGCGATAAGTCG
TGTCTTACCGGGTTGGACTCAAGACGATAGTTACCGGATAAGGCGCAGCGGTCGGGCTGAACGGGGGGTT
CGTGCACACAGCCCAGCTTGGAGCGAACGACCTACACCGAACTGAGATACCTACAGCGTGAGCTATGAGA
AAGCGCCACGCTTCCCGAAGGGAGAAAGGCGGACAGGTATCCGGTAAGCGGCAGGGTCGGAACAGGAGAG
CGCACGAGGGAGCTTCCAGGGGGAAACGCCTGGTATCTTTATAGTCCTGTCGGGTTTCGCCACCTCTGAC
TTGAGCGTCGATTTTTGTGATGCTCGTCAGGGGGGCGGAGCCTATGGAAAAACGCCAGCAACGCGGCCTT
TTTACGGTTCCTGGCCTTTTGCTGGCCTTTTGCTCACATGTTCTTTCCTGCGTTATCCCCTGATTCTGTG
GATAACCGTATTACCGCCTTTGAGTGAGCTGATACCGCTCGCCGCAGCCGAACGACCGAGCGCAGCGAGT
CAGTGAGCGAGGAAGCGGAAGAGCGCCTGATGCGGTATTTTCTCCTTACGCATCTGTGCGGTATTTCACA
CCGCATATAAGGTGCACTGTGACTGGGTCATGGCTGCGCCCCGACACCCGCCAACACCCGCTGACGCGCC
CTGACGGGCTTGTCTGCTCCCGGCATCCGCTTACAGACAAGCTGTGACCGTCTCCGGGAGCTGCATGTGT
CAGAGGTTTTCACCGTCATCACCGAAACGCGCGAGGCAGCTGCGGTAAAGCTCATCAGCGTGGTCGTGCA
GCGATTCACAGATGTCTGCCTGTTCATCCGCGTCCAGCTCGTTGAGTTTCTCCAGAAGCGTTAATGTCTG
GCTTCTGATAAAGCGGGCCATGTTAAGGGCGGTTTTTTCCTGTTTGGTCACTGATGCCTCCGTGTAAGGG
GGATTTCTGTTCATGGGGGTAATGATACCGATGAAACGAGAGAGGATGCTCACGATACGGGTTACTGATG
ATGAACATGCCCGGTTACTGGAACGTTGTGAGGGTAAACAACTGGCGGTATGGATGCGGCGGGACCAGAG
AAAAATCACTCAGGGTCAATGCCAGCGCTTCGTTAATACAGATGTAGGTGTTCCACAGGGTAGCCAGCAG
CATCCTGCGATGCAGATCCGGAACATAATGGTGCAGGGCGCTGACTTCCGCGTTTCCAGACTTTACGAAA
CACGGAAACCGAAGACCATTCATGTTGTTGCTCAGGTCGCAGACGTTTTGCAGCAGCAGTCGCTTCACGT
TCGCTCGCGTATCGGTGATTCATTCTGCTAACCAGTAAGGCAACCCCGCCAGCCTAGCCGGGTCCTCAAC
GACAGGA
Features (pLannotate 1.2.2; 18 found; start..end, strand, type, name):
     50..127     +  promoter       lacIq promoter: lacI (mutant); In the lacIq allele, a single base change in the promoter boosts expression of the lacI gene about 10-fold.
    128..1210    +  CDS            lacI: lac repressor; lacI; The lac repressor binds to the lac operator to inhibit transcription in E. coli. This inhibition can be relieved by adding lactose or isopropyl-β-D-thiogalactopyranoside (IPTG).
   1223..1244    +  protein_bind   CAP binding site: CAP binding activates transcription in the presence of cAMP. E. coli catabolite activator protein
   1263..1280    +  promoter       tet promoter (fragment): E. coli promoter for tetracycline efflux protein gene
   1453..1481    +  promoter       tac promoter: strong E. coli promoter; hybrid between the trp and lac UV5 promoters
   1489..1505    +  protein_bind   lac operator: The lac repressor binds to the lac operator to inhibit transcription in E. coli. This inhibition can be relieved by adding lactose or isopropyl-β-D-thiogalactopyranoside (IPTG). lac repressor encoded by lacI
   1575..2675    +  CDS            MBP: maltose binding protein from E. coli; malE (mutated); This version of the gene does not encode a signal sequence, so MBP will remain in the cytosol.
   2763..3029    +  CDS            FRB (sequence withheld): FKBP-rapamycin binding domain of human FRAP
   3084..3126    +  CDS            RhoA (fragment): human Rho family small GTPase RhoA
   3182..3268    +  terminator     rrnB T1 terminator: Escherichia coli rrnB; transcription terminator T1 from the E. coli rrnB gene
   3360..3387    +  terminator     rrnB T2 terminator: transcription terminator T2 from the E. coli rrnB gene
   3434..3505    +  promoter       AmpR promoter: bla
   3506..4366    +  CDS            AmpR: β-lactamase; bla; confers resistance to ampicillin, carbenicillin, and related antibiotics
   4454..5042    +  rep_origin     ori: high-copy-number ColE1/pMB1/pBR322/pUC origin of replication
   5228..5280    -  misc_feature   bom (fragment): basis of mobility region from pBR322
   5291..5310    -  misc_feature   bom (fragment): basis of mobility region from pBR322
   5412..5603    -  CDS            rop: Rop protein, which maintains plasmids at low copy number; rop
   5620..6000    +  CDS            YPB1_ECOLX: Protein predicted: Swiss-Prot protein existence level 4. From Escherichia coli.
