[The description below was written by a language model from this plasmid's Addgene catalogue record and pLannotate feature annotations shown in this document.]
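Description:
pMAL-MBP-FRB-RhoA/N12 is a bacterial expression plasmid built on the pMAL-c5X-His backbone for producing a split fragment of the human small GTPase RhoA fused to FRB and maltose-binding protein in E. coli. It is propagated through a ColE1/pMB1-type origin and selected with ampicillin via the β-lactamase (AmpR) gene. The catalogue lists it as high copy, although the feature table also shows a rop gene and remnants of the pBR322 bom region, elements inherited from the pBR322-derived backbone; rop normally moderates copy number.

The expression cassette is driven by the tac promoter, a strong trp/lac hybrid, followed by a lac operator. A lacI gene under the lacIq promoter on the same plasmid supplies abundant lac repressor, so transcription is held off until induced with IPTG or lactose. The open reading frame begins with MBP lacking its signal sequence, so the fusion stays in the cytosol, where MBP typically aids solubility and allows amylose affinity purification. Downstream, cloned between NotI and BamHI, lies the 363 bp insert comprising the FRB domain (the FKBP-rapamycin binding domain of human FRAP/mTOR) followed by a short annotated RhoA fragment of only about 40 nucleotides, consistent with a small N-terminal piece as the "N12" name suggests, though the record does not define the split point. The rrnB T1 and T2 terminators close the transcription unit.

FRB dimerizes with FKBP in the presence of rapamycin, so this protein presumably serves as one half of a chemically inducible split-RhoA system in which a complementary fragment is brought together with it to reassemble GTPase activity. The partner construct is not described in this record. The stated purpose is simply expression of the recombinant fusion fragment.
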