Addgene plasmid #214298: pMAL-MBP-FRB-RhoA/N12
Purpose: Express split-RhoA fragment fused with FRB and MBP
Depositing lab: Cliff Stains. Depositing organization: University of Virginia. Publication: Standardized Parts for Activation of Small GTPase Signaling in Living Cells. He Y, Faulkner BM, Roberti MA, Bassford DK, Stains C. Angew Chem Int Ed Engl. 2024 Jul 26:e202403499. doi: 10.1002/anie.202403499. PubMed 39058298.
Backbone
  Vector backbone: pMAL-c5X-His
  Backbone manufacturer: Genephore
  Backbone size w/o insert (bp): 5695
  Vector type: Bacterial Expression
Growth in bacteria
  Bacterial resistance: Ampicillin, 100 μg/mL
  Growth temperature: 37°C
  Growth strain: NEB Stable
  Copy number: High Copy
Gene/Insert
  Gene/Insert name: Split-RhoA fragment fused with FRB
  Species: H. sapiens (human)
  Insert size (bp): 363
  Entrez Gene: RHOA (a.k.a. ARH12, ARHA, EDFAOB, RHO12, RHOH12)
  Promoter: Tac
  Tag / fusion protein: Maltose-binding protein (MBP) (N terminal on insert)
  Cloning method: Restriction Enzyme; 5′ cloning site NotI (not destroyed); 3′ cloning site BamHI (not destroyed)
Terms and licenses: Academic/Nonprofit Terms; Industry Terms: Not Available to Industry
How to cite: pMAL-MBP-FRB-RhoA/N12 was a gift from Cliff Stains (Addgene plasmid # 214298 ; http://n2t.net/addgene:214298 ; RRID:Addgene_214298)
